>Addgene plasmid #49605 | EGFP-Rab27 | addgene partial sequence | sequence record 76323 | EGFP-C 5'-CATGGTCCTGCTGGAGTTCGTG-3'
CTCTCGGCATGGACGAGCTGTACAAGTCCGGACTCAGATCCATGTCTGATGGAGATTATGATTACCTCAT
CAAGTTTTTAGCTTTGGGAGACTCTGGTGTAGGGAAGACCAGTGTACTTTACCAATATACAGATGGTAAA
TTTAACTCCAAATTTATCACAACAGTGGGCATTGATTTCAGGGAAAAAAGAGTGGTGTACAGAGCCAGTG
GGCCGGATGGAGCCACTGGCAGAGGCCAGAGAATCCACCTGCAGTTATGGGACACAGCAGGGCAGGAGAG
GTTTCGTAGCTTAACGACAGCGTTCTTCAGAGATGCTATGGGTTTTCTTCTACTTTTTGATCTGACAAAT
GAGCAAAGTTTCCTCAATGTCAGAAACTGGATAAGCCAGCTACAGATGCATGCATATTGTGAAAACCCAG
ATATAGTGCTGTGTGGAAACAAGAGTGATCTGGAGGACCAGAGAGTAGTGAAAGAGGAGGAAGCCATAGC
ACTCGCAGAGAAATATGGAATCCCCTACTTTGAAACTAGTGCTGCCAATGGGACAAACATAAGCCAAGCA
ATTGAGATGCTTCTGGACCTGATAATGAAGCGAATGGAACGGTGTGTGGACAAGTCCTGGATTCCTGAAG
GAGTGGTGCGATCAAATGGTCATGCCTCTACGGATCAGTTAAGTGAAGAAAAGGAGAAAGGGGCATGTGG
CTGTTGAGTCAGCGGAATCACTAGTGAATTCGCGGCCGCCTGCAGGTCGACGGTACCGCGGGCCCGGGAT
CCACCGGATCTAGATAACTGATCATAATCAGCCATACCACATTTGTAGAGGTTTTACTTGCTTTAAAAAA
CCTCCCACACCTCCCCCTGAACCTGAAACATAAAATGAATGCAATTGTTGTTGTTAACTTGTTTATTGCA
GCTTATAATGGTTACAAATAAAGCAATAGCATCACAAATTTCACAAATAAAGCATTTTTTTCACTGCATT
CTAGTTGTGG
