[The description below was written by a language model from this plasmid's Addgene catalogue record.]
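Description:
EGFP-Rab27 is a mammalian expression plasmid built on the Clontech EGFP C1 backbone, carrying human RAB27A fused to the C-terminus of enhanced green fluorescent protein so that EGFP sits at the N-terminal end of the Rab protein. The backbone is listed at about 4.7 kb and the insert at about 600 bp, giving a total of roughly 5.3 kb. The plasmid is maintained at high copy number in E. coli under kanamycin selection, and the record lists neomycin resistance as the mammalian marker, allowing G418 selection of stably transfected cells. No feature table is supplied, so other backbone elements such as the replication origin or polyadenylation signals are not documented here.

Expression of the fusion is driven by the CMV promoter, a strong constitutive promoter in most mammalian cell lines. The Rab27A coding sequence was subcloned from an earlier RFP-Rab27A plasmid by restriction cloning: the 5′ junction was formed by joining compatible BamHI and BglII ends, which destroyed both sites, while the 3′ SalI site remains intact. Placing the fluorescent tag at the N-terminus is the usual arrangement for Rab GTPases because it leaves the C-terminal end free, where Rab proteins are normally prenylated for membrane attachment.

The stated purpose is simply to express EGFP-Rab27 in mammalian cells. Such a construct is generally suited to following the subcellular localisation and dynamics of Rab27A, a small GTPase associated with vesicle and secretory granule trafficking, by fluorescence microscopy in live or fixed cells, although the record does not specify a particular experimental application.
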