Addgene plasmid #49605: EGFP-Rab27
Purpose: expresses EGFP-Rab27 in mammalian cells
Depositing lab: Marci Scidmore. Depositing organization: Cornell University.
Backbone
  Vector backbone: EGFP C1
  Backbone manufacturer: Clontech
  Backbone size w/o insert (bp): 4700
  Total vector size (bp): 5300
  Vector type: Mammalian Expression
  Selectable markers: Neomycin (select with G418)
Growth in bacteria
  Bacterial resistance: Kanamycin, 50 μg/mL
  Growth temperature: 37°C
  Growth strain: DH5alpha
  Copy number: High Copy
Gene/Insert
  Gene/Insert name: Rab27A
  Species: H. sapiens (human)
  Insert size (bp): 600
  Entrez Gene: RAB27A (a.k.a. GS2, HsT18676, RAB27, RAM)
  Promoter: CMV
  Tag / fusion protein: EGFP (N terminal on insert)
  Cloning method: Restriction Enzyme; 5′ cloning site BamHI/BglII (destroyed during cloning); 3′ cloning site SalI (not destroyed)
  Sequencing primers: 5′ EGFP C (CATGGTCCTGCTGGAGTTCGTG)
Resource information
  A portion of this plasmid was derived from a plasmid made by: Rab27A derived from RFP-Rab27A obtained from Dr. Craig Roy
Terms and licenses: Academic/Nonprofit Terms; Industry Terms: Not Available to Industry
How to cite: EGFP-Rab27 was a gift from Marci Scidmore (Addgene plasmid # 49605)
